>Addgene plasmid #11481 | RCASBP-Y NHA-EGFP | addgene partial sequence | sequence record 18250 | RCAS-F 5'-ACATGGGTGGTGGTATAGCGCTTGCG-3'
CTATTGGTATTGTGAATACGCTTTTGTCTGTGTGCTGCAGGAGCTGAGCTGACTCTGCTGGTGGCCTCGC
GTACCACTGTGGCATCGGCGGCCGCACCATGGCCTACCCTTATGACGTGCCAGATTATGCCTGTTTATCA
ACAAGTTTGTACAAAAAAGCAGCCTCCATGGTGAGCAAGGGCGAGGAGCTGTTCACCGGGGTGGTGCCCA
TCCTGGTCGAGCTGGACGGCGACGTAAACGGCCACAAGTTCAGCGTGTCCGGCGAGGGCGAGGGCGATGC
CACCTACGGCAAGCTGACCCTGAAGTTCATCTGCACCACCGGCAAGCTGCCCGTGCCCTGGCCCACCCTC
GTGACCACCCTGACCTACGGCGTGCAGTGCTTCAGCCGCTACCCCGACCACATGAAGCAGCACGACTTCT
TCAAGTCCGCCATGCCCGAAGGCTACGTCCAGGAGCGCACCATCTTCTTCAAGGACGACGGCAACTACAA
GACCCGCGCCGAGGTGAAGTTCGAGGGCGACACCCTGGTGAACCGCATCGAGCTGAAGGGCATCGACTTC
AAGGAGGACGGCAACATCCTGGGGCACAAGCTGGAGTACAACTACAACAGCCACAACGTCTATATCATGG
CCGACAA
