[The description below was written by a language model from this plasmid's Addgene catalogue record.]
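Description:
RCASBP-Y NHA-EGFP is a retroviral expression plasmid built on the RCASBP-Y backbone, a Gateway-adapted member of the RCAS family. RCAS vectors are replication-competent avian retroviral vectors derived from Rous sarcoma virus, in which the viral src oncogene is replaced by a cloning position for a gene of interest; "BP" conventionally denotes the Bryan high-titre polymerase variant. In such vectors the insert is normally expressed from the viral LTR through a spliced message, although this record contains no feature table and does not itself state the promoter or list the viral elements. The backbone is recorded as about 11.6 kb. The plasmid is maintained in E. coli under ampicillin selection at low copy number.

The payload is an approximately 680 bp enhanced green fluorescent protein (EGFP) coding sequence, PCR-amplified from a commercial pIRES-eGFP plasmid and introduced by Gateway recombination. The record lists attB1 and attB2 as the 5′ and 3′ cloning sites and marks both as destroyed during cloning. The backbone supplies an N-terminal HA epitope tag, so the product is an HA-EGFP fusion that can be followed by its fluorescence or detected with anti-HA antibodies.

The construct comes from work describing RCAS vectors adapted for functional genomic analyses. In that context it most plausibly serves as a reporter or control for the N-terminal HA-tagging Gateway version of the vector, allowing infection, viral spread and fusion-protein expression to be monitored. RCAS viruses are typically used in avian cells or embryos, or in mammalian cells engineered to express the matching avian receptor. The envelope subgroup and intended host are not stated in the record.
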