Addgene plasmid #11481: RCASBP-Y NHA-EGFP
Depositing lab: William Pavan. Depositing organization: National Human Genome Research Institute (NHGRI). Publication: Generation of RCAS vectors useful for functional genomic analyses. Loftus SK, Larson DM, Watkins-Chow D, Church DM, Pavan WJ. DNA Res. 2001 Oct 31. 8(5):221-6. 10.1093/dnares/8.5.221 PubMed 11759842.
Backbone
  Vector backbone: RCASBP-Y
  Backbone size w/o insert (bp): 11600
  Vector type: Retroviral
Growth in bacteria
  Bacterial resistance: Ampicillin, 100 μg/mL
  Growth temperature: 37°C
  Growth strain: DH5alpha
  Copy number: Low Copy
Gene/Insert
  Gene/Insert name: Enhanced Green Fluoresecent Protein (alt name: EGFP)
  Insert size (bp): 680
  Tag / fusion protein: HA (N terminal on backbone)
  Cloning method: Gateway Cloning; 5′ cloning site AttB1-gateway (destroyed during cloning); 3′ cloning site attB2- gateway (destroyed during cloning)
  Sequencing primers: 5′ gagctgagctgactctgctggtggc; 3′ cagatacgcgtatatctggc
Resource information
  A portion of this plasmid was derived from a plasmid made by: PCR amplified from pIRES-eGFP from clontech
Terms and licenses: Academic/Nonprofit Terms; Industry Terms: Not Available to Industry
How to cite: RCASBP-Y NHA-EGFP was a gift from William Pavan (Addgene plasmid # 11481 ; http://n2t.net/addgene:11481 ; RRID:Addgene_11481)
